Addgene plasmid #223737: pETDuet1_FUNDC1(1-50aa)-EGFP-TEV-GST (WT)
Purpose: Expression of recombinant protein for purification
Depositing lab: Sascha Martens. Depositing organization: University of Vienna. Publication: Reconstitution of BNIP3/NIX-mitophagy initiation reveals hierarchical flexibility of the autophagy machinery. Adriaenssens E, Schaar S, Cook ASI, Stuke JFM, Sawa-Makarska J, Nguyen TN, Ren X, Schuschnig M, Romanov J, Khuu G, Uoselis L, Lazarou M, Hummer G, Hurley JH, Martens S. Nat Cell Biol. 2025 Jul 25. doi: 10.1038/s41556-025-01712-y. PubMed 40715440.
Backbone
  Vector backbone: pET-Duet-1
  Vector type: Bacterial Expression
Growth in bacteria
  Bacterial resistance: Ampicillin, 100 μg/mL
  Growth temperature: 37°C
  Growth strain: DH5alpha
  Copy number: Unknown
Gene/Insert
  Gene/Insert name: NIX (BNIP3L) soluble part
  Species: H. sapiens (human)
  Entrez Gene: BNIP3L (a.k.a. BNIP3a, NIP3L, NIX)
  Tag / fusion protein: EGFP-TEV-GST (C terminal on insert)
  Cloning method: Gibson Cloning
Terms and licenses: Academic/Nonprofit Terms; Industry Terms: Not Available to Industry
Depositor comments: Internal #: SMc1938 . Please visit https://doi.org/10.1101/2024.08.28.609967 for bioRxiv preprint.
How to cite: pETDuet1_FUNDC1(1-50aa)-EGFP-TEV-GST (WT) was a gift from Sascha Martens (Addgene plasmid # 223737 ; http://n2t.net/addgene:223737 ; RRID:Addgene_223737)
