[The description below was written by a language model from this plasmid's Addgene catalogue record and pLannotate feature annotations shown in this document.]
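Description:
pETDuet1_FUNDC1(1-50aa)-EGFP-TEV-GST (WT) is a bacterial expression plasmid built on the pET-Duet-1 backbone for producing a recombinant fusion protein in E. coli for purification. It is maintained through a ColE1/pBR322-type origin accompanied by the bom region and the rop gene, which holds copy number down, and it is selected with ampicillin via the β-lactamase gene. An f1 origin is also present, along with short tetracycline-resistance remnants inherited from the backbone. The plasmid carries lacI under its own promoter, supplying the repressor that binds the lac operators next to each T7 promoter, so expression depends on T7 RNA polymerase and is induced with IPTG.

As in other Duet vectors there are two T7 promoter/lac operator units. The feature table places no coding sequence after the first; the annotated insert sits downstream of the second. It comprises a fragment of human FUNDC1, a mitophagy receptor (residues 1–50 according to the plasmid name), followed by monomeric EGFP, a TEV protease recognition site and Schistosoma japonicum GST, ending at the T7 terminator. Short S-tag and SET1 matches lie after GST; the record does not show whether they are translated. GST allows capture on glutathione resin, TEV cleavage can then release the fluorescent FUNDC1-EGFP portion, and EGFP allows the protein to be visualised.

The catalogue's insert field conflicts with this, listing the gene as the soluble part of NIX (BNIP3L). The plasmid name and the sequence-derived annotation both indicate FUNDC1, so the NIX entry may be a catalogue error. The associated work concerns in vitro reconstitution of mitophagy initiation.
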