Features (pLannotate 1.2.2; 24 found; start..end, strand, type, name):
      3..27      +  protein_bind   lac operator: The lac repressor binds to the lac operator to inhibit transcription in E. coli. This inhibition can be relieved by adding lactose or isopropyl-β-D-thiogalactopyranoside (IPTG). lac repressor encoded by lacI
     42..64      +  RBS            RBS: efficient ribosome binding site from bacteriophage T7 gene 10 (Olins and Rangwala, 1989)
    214..232     +  promoter       T7 promoter: promoter for bacteriophage T7 RNA polymerase
    233..257     +  protein_bind   lac operator: The lac repressor binds to the lac operator to inhibit transcription in E. coli. This inhibition can be relieved by adding lactose or isopropyl-β-D-thiogalactopyranoside (IPTG). lac repressor encoded by lacI
    300..461     +  CDS            FUNDC1 (fragment): FUND1_HUMAN - Experimental evidence at protein level: Swiss-Prot protein existence level 1. Acts as an activator of hypoxia-induced mitophagy, an important mechanism for mitochondrial quality control. From Homo sapiens (Human).
    456..1169    +  CDS            mEGFP: mEGFP is a basic (constitutively fluorescent) green fluorescent protein published in 2002, derived from Aequorea victoria. It has moderate acid sensitivity.
   1182..1202    +  CDS            TEV site: tobacco etch virus (TEV) protease recognition and cleavage site
   1233..1885    +  CDS            GST (fragment): glutathione S-transferase from Schistosoma japonicum
   1899..1940    +  CDS            S-Tag (fragment): affinity and epitope tag derived from pancreatic ribonuclease A
   1970..1987    +  CDS            SET1 (fragment): solubility-enhancement tag derived from T7 phage gene 10B
   1995..2042    +  terminator     T7 terminator: transcription terminator for bacteriophage T7 RNA polymerase
   2079..2534    +  rep_origin     f1 ori (sequence partly withheld): f1 bacteriophage origin of replication; arrow indicates direction of (+) strand synthesis
   2649..3509    -  CDS            AmpR: β-lactamase; bla; confers resistance to ampicillin, carbenicillin, and related antibiotics
   3510..3602    -  promoter       AmpR promoter: bla
   3683..4271    +  rep_origin     ori: high-copy-number ColE1/pMB1/pBR322/pUC origin of replication
   4457..4596    -  misc_feature   bom: basis of mobility region from pBR322
   4698..4889    -  CDS            rop: Rop protein, which maintains plasmids at low copy number; rop
   4906..5286    +  CDS            YPB1_ECOLX: Protein predicted: Swiss-Prot protein existence level 4. From Escherichia coli.
   5348..5412    -  CDS            TcR (fragment): tetracycline efflux protein; tet; confers resistance to tetracycline
   5427..5448    -  protein_bind   CAP binding site: CAP binding activates transcription in the presence of cAMP. E. coli catabolite activator protein
   5461..6543    -  CDS            lacI: lac repressor; lacI; The lac repressor binds to the lac operator to inhibit transcription in E. coli. This inhibition can be relieved by adding lactose or isopropyl-β-D-thiogalactopyranoside (IPTG).
   6544..6621    -  promoter       lacI promoter: lacI
   6629..6908    -  CDS            TcR (fragment): tetracycline efflux protein; tet; confers resistance to tetracycline
   6934..2       +  promoter       T7 promoter (across the origin): promoter for bacteriophage T7 RNA polymerase
>Addgene plasmid #223737 | pETDuet1_FUNDC1(1-50aa)-EGFP-TEV-GST (WT) | addgene full sequence | sequence record 447581 | Addgene NGS Result
GGGGAATTGTGAGCGGATAACAATTCCCCTCTAGAAATAATTTTGTTTAACTTTAAGAAGGAGATATACC
ATGGGCAGCAGCCATCACCATCATCACCACAGCCAGGATCCGAATTCGAGCTCGGCGCGCCTGCAGGTCG
ACAAGCTTGCGGCCGCATAATGCTTAAGTCGAACAGAAAGTAATCGTATTGTACACGGCCGCATAATCGA
AATTAATACGACTCACTATAGGGGAATTGTGAGCGGATAACAATTCCCCATCTTAGTATATTAGTTAAGT
ATAAGAAGGAGATATACATATGGCGACCCGGAACCCCCCTCCCCAAGACTATGAAAGTGATGACGACTCT
TATGAAGTGTTGGATTTAACTGAGTATGCAAGAAGACACCAGTGGTGGAATCGAGTGTTTGGCCACAGTT
CGGGACCTATGGTAGAAAAATACTCAGTAGGCGGCGTGAGCAAGGGCGAGGAGCTGTTCACCGGGGTGGT
GCCCATCCTGGTCGAGCTGGACGGCGACGTAAACGGCCACAAGTTCAGCGTGTCCGGCGAGGGCGAGGGC
GATGCCACCTACGGCAAGCTGACCCTGAAGTTCATCTGCACCACCGGCAAGCTGCCCGTGCCCTGGCCCA
CCCTCGTGACCACCCTGACCTACGGCGTGCAGTGCTTCAGCCGCTACCCCGACCACATGAAGCAGCACGA
CTTCTTCAAGTCCGCCATGCCCGAAGGCTACGTCCAGGAGCGCACCATCTTCTTCAAGGACGACGGCAAC
TACAAGACCCGCGCCGAGGTGAAGTTCGAGGGCGACACCCTGGTGAACCGCATCGAGCTGAAGGGCATCG
ACTTCAAGGAGGACGGCAACATCCTGGGGCACAAGCTGGAGTACAACTACAACAGCCACAACGTCTATAT
CATGGCCGACAAGCAGAAGAACGGCATCAAGGTGAACTTCAAGATCCGCCACAACATCGAGGACGGCAGC
GTGCAGCTCGCCGACCACTACCAGCAGAACACCCCCATCGGCGACGGCCCCGTGCTGCTGCCCGACAACC
ACTACCTGAGCACCCAGTCCAAGCTGAGCAAAGACCCCAACGAGAAGCGCGATCACATGGTCCTGCTGGA
GTTCGTGACCGCCGCCGGGATCACTCTCGGCATGGACGAGCTGTACAAGGGCGGCAGTGGCGAAAACCTG
TATTTTCAGGGCGGATCACTGGTTCCGCGTGGATCCGGCGGATCCCCTATACTAGGTTATTGGAAAATTA
AGGGCCTTGTGCAACCCACTCGACTTCTTTTGGAATATCTTGAAGAAAAATATGAAGAGCATTTGTATGA
GCGCGATGAAGGTGATAAATGGCGAAACAAAAAGTTTGAATTGGGTTTGGAGTTTCCCAATCTTCCTTAT
TATATTGATGGTGATGTTAAATTAACACAGTCTATGGCCATCATACGTTATATAGCTGACAAGCACAACA
TGTTGGGTGGTTGTCCAAAAGAGCGTGCAGAGATTTCAATGCTTGAAGGAGCGGTTTTGGATATTAGATA
CGGTGTTTCGAGAATTGCATATAGTAAAGACTTTGAAACTCTCAAAGTTGATTTTCTTAGCAAGCTACCT
GAAATGCTGAAAATGTTCGAAGATCGTTTATGTCATAAAACATATTTAAATGGTGATCATGTAACCCATC
CTGACTTCATGTTGTATGACGCTCTTGATGTTGTTTTATACATGGACCCAATGTGCCTGGATGCGTTCCC
AAAATTAGTTTGTTTTAAAAAACGTATTGAAGCTATCCCACAAATTGATAAGTACTTGAAATCCAGCAAG
TATATAGCATGGCCTTTGCAGGGCTGGCAAGCCACGTTTGGTGGTGGCGACCATCCTCCAAAATAGCTCG
AGTCTGGTAAAGAAACCGCTGCTGCGAAATTTGAACGCCAGCACATGGACTCGTCTACTAGCGCAGCTTA
ATTAACCTAGGCTGCTGCCACCGCTGAGCAATAACTAGCATAACCCCTTGGGGCCTCTAAACGGGTCTTG
AGGGGTTTTTTGCTGAAAGGAGGAACTATATCCGGATTGGCGAATGGG
[124 nt withheld, positions 2079-2202]
C
[91 nt withheld, positions 2204-2294]
A
[49 nt withheld, positions 2296-2344]
CCTTTGACGTTGGAGTCCACGTTCTTT
[37 nt withheld, positions 2372-2408]
ACCCTATCTCGGTCTATTCTTTTGATTTATAAGGGATTTTGCCGATTTCGGCCTATTGGTTAAAAAATGA
GCTGATTTAACAAAAATTTAACGCGAATTTTAACAAAATATTAACGTTTACAATTTCTGGCGGCACGATG
GCATGAGATTATCAAAAAGGATCTTCACCTAGATCCTTTTAAATTAAAAATGAAGTTTTAAATCAATCTA
AAGTATATATGAGTAAACTTGGTCTGACAGTTACCAATGCTTAATCAGTGAGGCACCTATCTCAGCGATC
TGTCTATTTCGTTCATCCATAGTTGCCTGACTCCCCGTCGTGTAGATAACTACGATACGGGAGGGCTTAC
CATCTGGCCCCAGTGCTGCAATGATACCGCGAGACCCACGCTCACCGGCTCCAGATTTATCAGCAATAAA
CCAGCCAGCCGGAAGGGCCGAGCGCAGAAGTGGTCCTGCAACTTTATCCGCCTCCATCCAGTCTATTAAT
TGTTGCCGGGAAGCTAGAGTAAGTAGTTCGCCAGTTAATAGTTTGCGCAACGTTGTTGCCATTGCTACAG
GCATCGTGGTGTCACGCTCGTCGTTTGGTATGGCTTCATTCAGCTCCGGTTCCCAACGATCAAGGCGAGT
TACATGATCCCCCATGTTGTGCAAAAAAGCGGTTAGCTCCTTCGGTCCTCCGATCGTTGTCAGAAGTAAG
TTGGCCGCAGTGTTATCACTCATGGTTATGGCAGCACTGCATAATTCTCTTACTGTCATGCCATCCGTAA
GATGCTTTTCTGTGACTGGTGAGTACTCAACCAAGTCATTCTGAGAATAGTGTATGCGGCGACCGAGTTG
CTCTTGCCCGGCGTCAATACGGGATAATACCGCGCCACATAGCAGAACTTTAAAAGTGCTCATCATTGGA
AAACGTTCTTCGGGGCGAAAACTCTCAAGGATCTTACCGCTGTTGAGATCCAGTTCGATGTAACCCACTC
GTGCACCCAACTGATCTTCAGCATCTTTTACTTTCACCAGCGTTTCTGGGTGAGCAAAAACAGGAAGGCA
AAATGCCGCAAAAAAGGGAATAAGGGCGACACGGAAATGTTGAATACTCATACTCTTCCTTTTTCAATCA
TGATTGAAGCATTTATCAGGGTTATTGTCTCATGAGCGGATACATATTTGAATGTATTTAGAAAAATAAA
CAAATAGGTCATGACCAAAATCCCTTAACGTGAGTTTTCGTTCCACTGAGCGTCAGACCCCGTAGAAAAG
ATCAAAGGATCTTCTTGAGATCCTTTTTTTCTGCGCGTAATCTGCTGCTTGCAAACAAAAAAACCACCGC
TACCAGCGGTGGTTTGTTTGCCGGATCAAGAGCTACCAACTCTTTTTCCGAAGGTAACTGGCTTCAGCAG
AGCGCAGATACCAAATACTGTCCTTCTAGTGTAGCCGTAGTTAGGCCACCACTTCAAGAACTCTGTAGCA
CCGCCTACATACCTCGCTCTGCTAATCCTGTTACCAGTGGCTGCTGCCAGTGGCGATAAGTCGTGTCTTA
CCGGGTTGGACTCAAGACGATAGTTACCGGATAAGGCGCAGCGGTCGGGCTGAACGGGGGGTTCGTGCAC
ACAGCCCAGCTTGGAGCGAACGACCTACACCGAACTGAGATACCTACAGCGTGAGCTATGAGAAAGCGCC
ACGCTTCCCGAAGGGAGAAAGGCGGACAGGTATCCGGTAAGCGGCAGGGTCGGAACAGGAGAGCGCACGA
GGGAGCTTCCAGGGGGAAACGCCTGGTATCTTTATAGTCCTGTCGGGTTTCGCCACCTCTGACTTGAGCG
TCGATTTTTGTGATGCTCGTCAGGGGGGCGGAGCCTATGGAAAAACGCCAGCAACGCGGCCTTTTTACGG
TTCCTGGCCTTTTGCTGGCCTTTTGCTCACATGTTCTTTCCTGCGTTATCCCCTGATTCTGTGGATAACC
GTATTACCGCCTTTGAGTGAGCTGATACCGCTCGCCGCAGCCGAACGACCGAGCGCAGCGAGTCAGTGAG
CGAGGAAGCGGAAGAGCGCCTGATGCGGTATTTTCTCCTTACGCATCTGTGCGGTATTTCACACCGCAAT
GGTGCACTCTCAGTACAATCTGCTCTGATGCCGCATAGTTAAGCCAGTATACACTCCGCTATCGCTACGT
GACTGGGTCATGGCTGCGCCCCGACACCCGCCAACACCCGCTGACGCGCCCTGACGGGCTTGTCTGCTCC
CGGCATCCGCTTACAGACAAGCTGTGACCGTCTCCGGGAGCTGCATGTGTCAGAGGTTTTCACCGTCATC
ACCGAAACGCGCGAGGCAGCTGCGGTAAAGCTCATCAGCGTGGTCGTGAAGCGATTCACAGATGTCTGCC
TGTTCATCCGCGTCCAGCTCGTTGAGTTTCTCCAGAAGCGTTAATGTCTGGCTTCTGATAAAGCGGGCCA
TGTTAAGGGCGGTTTTTTCCTGTTTGGTCACTGATGCCTCCGTGTAAGGGGGATTTCTGTTCATGGGGGT
AATGATACCGATGAAACGAGAGAGGATGCTCACGATACGGGTTACTGATGATGAACATGCCCGGTTACTG
GAACGTTGTGAGGGTAAACAACTGGCTGTATGGATGCGGCGGGACCAGAGAAAAATCACTCAGGGTCAAT
GCCAGCGCTTCGTTAATACAGATGTAGGTGTTCCACAGGGTAGCCAGCAGCATCCTGCGATGCAGATCCG
GAACATAATGGTGCAGGGCGCTGACTTCCGCGTTTCCAGACTTTACGAAACACGGAAACCGAAGACCATT
CATGTTGTTGCTCAGGTCGCAGACGTTTTGCAGCAGCAGTCGCTTCACGTTCGCTCGCGTATCGGTGATT
CATTCTGCTAACCAGTAAGGCAACCCCGCCAGCCTAGCCGGGTCCTCAACGACAGGAGCACGATCATGCT
AGTCATGCCCCGCGCCCACCGGAAGGAGCTGACTGGGTTGAAGGCTCTCAAGGGCATCGGTCGAGATCCC
GGTGCCTAATGAGTGAGCTAACTTACATTAATTGCGTTGCGCTCACTGCCCGCTTTCCAGTCGGGAAACC
TGTCGTGCCAGCTGCATTAATGAATCGGCCAACGCGCGGGGAGAGGCGGTTTGCGTATTGGGCGCCAGGG
TGGTTTTTCTTTTCACCAGTGAGACGGGCAACAGCTGATTGCCCTTCACCGCCTGGCCCTGAGAGAGTTG
CAGCAAGCGGTCCACGCTGGTTTGCCCCAGCAGGCGAAAATCCTGTTTGATGGTGGTTAACGGCGGGATA
TAACATGAGCTGTCTTCGGTATCGTCGTATCCCACTACCGAGATGTCCGCACCAACGCGCAGCCCGGACT
CGGTAATGGCGCGCATTGCGCCCAGCGCCATCTGATCGTTGGCAACCAGCATCGCAGTGGGAACGATGCC
CTCATTCAGCATTTGCATGGTTTGTTGAAAACCGGACATGGCACTCCAGTCGCCTTCCCGTTCCGCTATC
GGCTGAATTTGATTGCGAGTGAGATATTTATGCCAGCCAGCCAGACGCAGACGCGCCGAGACAGAACTTA
ATGGGCCCGCTAACAGCGCGATTTGCTGGTGACCCAATGCGACCAGATGCTCCACGCCCAGTCGCGTACC
GTCTTCATGGGAGAAAATAATACTGTTGATGGGTGTCTGGTCAGAGACATCAAGAAATAACGCCGGAACA
TTAGTGCAGGCAGCTTCCACAGCAATGGCATCCTGGTCATCCAGCGGATAGTTAATGATCAGCCCACTGA
CGCGTTGCGCGAGAAGATTGTGCACCGCCGCTTTACAGGCTTCGACGCCGCTTCGTTCTACCATCGACAC
CACCACGCTGGCACCCAGTTGATCGGCGCGAGATTTAATCGCCGCGACAATTTGCGACGGCGCGTGCAGG
GCCAGACTGGAGGTGGCAACGCCAATCAGCAACGACTGTTTGCCCGCCAGTTGTTGTGCCACGCGGTTGG
GAATGTAATTCAGCTCCGCCATCGCCGCTTCCACTTTTTCCCGCGTTTTCGCAGAAACGTGGCTGGCCTG
GTTCACCACGCGGGAAACGGTCTGATAAGAGACACCGGCATACTCTGCGACATCGTATAACGTTACTGGT
TTCACATTCACCACCCTGAATTGACTCTCTTCCGGGCGCTATCATGCCATACCGCGAAAGGTTTTGCGCC
ATTCGATGGTGTCCGGGATCTCGACGCTCTCCCTTATGCGACTCCTGCATTAGGAAGCAGCCCAGTAGTA
GGTTGAGGCCGTTGAGCACCGCCGCCGCAAGGAATGGTGCATGCAAGGAGATGGCGCCCAACAGTCCCCC
GGCCACGGGGCCTGCCACCATACCCACGCCGAAACAAGCGCTCATGAGCCCGAAGTGGCGAGCCCGATCT
TCCCCATCGGTGATGTCGGCGATATAGGCGCCAGCAACCGCACCTGTGGCGCCGGTGATGCCGGCCACGA
TGCGTCCGGCGTAGAGGATCGAGATCGATCTCGATCCCGCGAAATTAATACGACTCACTATA
